>Addgene plasmid #185313 | PvLEA4_repeats_k3_26_mCh-2xFKBP (pBS1118) | addgene full sequence | sequence record 363953 | Addgene NGS Result
TGCCACCTGACGTCGACGGATCGGGAGATCTCCCGATCCCCTATGGTGCACTCTCAGTACAATCTGCTCT
GATGCCGCATAGTTAAGCCAGTATCTGCTCCCTGCTTGTGTGTTGGAGGTCGCTGAGTAGTGCGCGAGCA
AAATTTAAGCTACAACAAGGCAAGGCTTGACCGACAATTGCATGAAGAATCTGCTTAGGGTTAGGCGTTT
TGCGCTGCTTCGCGATGTACGGGCCAGATATACGCGTTGACATTGATTATTGACTAGTTATTAATAGTAA
TCAATTACGGGGTCATTAGTTCATAGCCCATATATGGAGTTCCGCGTTACATAACTTACGGTAAATGGCC
CGCCTGGCTGACCGCCCAACGACCCCCGCCCATTGACGTCAATAATGACGTATGTTCCCATAGTAACGCC
AATAGGGACTTTCCATTGACGTCAATGGGTGGAGTATTTACGGTAAACTGCCCACTTGGCAGTACATCAA
GTGTATCATATGCCAAGTACGCCCCCTATTGACGTCAATGACGGTAAATGGCCCGCCTGGCATTATGCCC
AGTACATGACCTTATGGGACTTTCCTACTTGGCAGTACATCTACGTATTAGTCATCGCTATTACCATGGT
GATGCGGTTTTGGCAGTACATCAATGGGCGTGGATAGCGGTTTGACTCACGGGGATTTCCAAGTCTCCAC
CCCATTGACGTCAATGGGAGTTTGTTTTGGCACCAAAATCAACGGGACTTTCCAAAATGTCGTAACAACT
CCGCCCCATTGACGCAAATGGGCGGTAGGCGTGTACGGTGGGAGGTCTATATAAGCAGAGCTCTCCCTAT
CAGTGATAGAGATCTCCCTATCAGTGATAGAGATCGTCGACGAGCTCGTTTAGTGAACCGTCAGATCGCC
TGGAGACGCCATCCACGCTGTTTTGACCTCCATAGAAGACACCGGGACCGATCCAGCCTCCGGACTCTAG
CGTTTAAACTTAAGCTTGGTACCGAGCTCGGATCCGCCACCATGTTCCAGACCGCCGCCGACAAGCTGGC
CGCCGCCAAGGACACCGTGGTTGACACCTTGGGCAGCGCCAAGGACACCGTGGTGGAGAAGGTGGTGGGC
GCCAAGGACGCCACCGCCGAGTACCTGGGAGAGAAGAAGGAGCAGATGAGGGACTCCGGAGGCGGCGGAT
CCGGCGGAATGGTGTCTAAAGGCGAGGAGGATAACATGGCTATAATCAAGGAATTTATGAGGTTCAAGGT
GCATATGGAGGGATCTGTGAACGGTCACGAGTTCGAAATCGAGGGCGAAGGCGAGGGGCGACCCTATGAA
GGGACACAGACGGCCAAACTGAAGGTGACCAAGGGTGGCCCCCTGCCTTTCGCCTGGGACATCCTGTCAC
CCCAGTTTATGTACGGCTCTAAGGCTTACGTTAAGCACCCTGCCGATATTCCGGACTACTTGAAACTGAG
CTTCCCTGAAGGGTTCAAGTGGGAACGGGTAATGAATTTTGAGGATGGCGGTGTAGTCACAGTTACCCAG
GACAGCTCTCTTCAGGACGGAGAATTTATCTATAAGGTTAAACTTCGGGGCACTAACTTCCCATCAGACG
GCCCCGTGATGCAGAAGAAAACTATGGGCTGGGAAGCCAGCTCAGAACGCATGTATCCCGAGGACGGAGC
ACTGAAGGGAGAAATCAAGCAGCGACTCAAGCTGAAGGATGGGGGACATTATGATGCTGAGGTCAAAACC
ACCTATAAGGCCAAGAAACCCGTTCAGCTTCCTGGGGCATACAACGTGAATATCAAACTGGATATTACAT
CCCATAACGAAGACTATACCATCGTGGAACAGTACGAGCGGGCCGAGGGCAGACATAGCACAGGGGGCAT
GGATGAATTGTACAAGGCGACTAGAGGCGTCCAAGTCGAAACCATTAGTCCCGGCGATGGCAGAACATTT
CCTAAAAGGGGACAAACATGTGTCGTCCATTATACAGGCATGTTGGAGGACGGCAAAAAGGTGGACAGTA
GTAGAGATCGCAATAAACCTTTCAAATTCATGTTGGGAAAACAAGAAGTCATTAGGGGATGGGAGGAGGG
CGTGGCTCAAATGTCCGTCGGCCAACGCGCTAAGCTCACCATCAGCCCCGACTACGCATACGGCGCTACC
GGACATCCCGGAATTATTCCCCCTCACGCTACCTTGGTGTTTGACGTCGAACTGTTGAAGCTCGAGACTA
GAGGAGTGCAGGTGGAGACTATCTCCCCAGGAGACGGGCGCACCTTCCCCAAGCGCGGCCAGACCTGCGT
GGTGCACTACACCGGGATGCTTGAAGATGGAAAGAAAGTTGATTCCTCCCGGGACAGAAACAAGCCCTTT
AAGTTTATGCTAGGCAAGCAGGAGGTGATCCGAGGCTGGGAAGAAGGGGTTGCCCAGATGAGTGTGGGTC
AGAGAGCCAAACTGACTATATCTCCAGATTATGCCTATGGTGCCACTGGGCACCCAGGCATCATCCCACC
ACATGCCACTCTCGTCTTCGATGTGGAGCTTCTAAAACTGGAAACTAGTTATCCGTACGACGTACCAGAC
TACGCATAAGCGGCCGCTCGAGTCTAGAGGGCCCGTTTAAACCCGCTGATCAGCCTCGACTGTGCCTTCT
AGTTGCCAGCCATCTGTTGTTTGCCCCTCCCCCGTGCCTTCCTTGACCCTGGAAGGTGCCACTCCCACTG
TCCTTTCCTAATAAAATGAGGAAATTGCATCGCATTGTCTGAGTAGGTGTCATTCTATTCTGGGGGGTGG
GGTGGGGCAGGACAGCAAGGGGGAGGATTGGGAAGACAATAGCAGGCATGCTGGGGATGCGGTGGGCTCT
ATGGCTTCTGAGGCGGAAAGAACCAGCTGGGGCTCTAGGGGGTATCCCC
[124 nt withheld, positions 2920-3043]
C
[91 nt withheld, positions 3045-3135]
A
[49 nt withheld, positions 3137-3185]
CCTTTGACGTTGGAGTCCACGTTCTTT
[37 nt withheld, positions 3213-3249]
ACCCTATCTCGGTCTATTCTTTTGATTTATAAGGGATTTTGCCGATTTCGGCCTATTGGTTAAAAAATGA
GCTGATTTAACAAAAATTTAACGCGAATTAATTCTGTGGAATGTGTGTCAGTTAGGGTGTGGAAAGTCCC
CAGGCTCCCCAGCAGGCAGAAGTATGCAAAGCATGCATCTCAATTAGTCAGCAACCAGGTGTGGAAAGTC
CCCAGGCTCCCCAGCAGGCAGAAGTATGCAAAGCATGCATCTCAATTAGTCAGCAACCATAGTCCCGCCC
CTAACTCCGCCCATCCCGCCCCTAACTCCGCCCAGTTCCGCCCATTCTCCGCCCCATGGCTGACTAATTT
TTTTTATTTATGCAGAGGCCGAGGCCGCCTCTGCCTCTGAGCTATTCCAGAAGTAGTGAGGAGGCTTTTT
TGGAGGCCTAGGCTTTTGCAAAAAGCTCCCGGGAGCTTGTATATCCATTTTCGGATCTGATCAGCACGTG
TTGACAATTAATCATCGGCATAGTATATCGGCATAGTATAATACGACAAGGTGAGGAACTAAACCATGGC
CAAGTTGACCAGTGCCGTTCCGGTGCTCACCGCGCGCGACGTCGCCGGAGCGGTCGAGTTCTGGACCGAC
CGGCTCGGGTTCTCCCGGGACTTCGTGGAGGACGACTTCGCCGGTGTGGTCCGGGACGACGTGACCCTGT
TCATCAGCGCGGTCCAGGACCAGGTGGTGCCGGACAACACCCTGGCCTGGGTGTGGGTGCGCGGCCTGGA
CGAGCTGTACGCCGAGTGGTCGGAGGTCGTGTCCACGAACTTCCGGGACGCCTCCGGGCCGGCCATGACC
GAGATCGGCGAGCAGCCGTGGGGGCGGGAGTTCGCCCTGCGCGACCCGGCCGGCAACTGCGTGCACTTCG
TGGCCGAGGAGCAGGACTGACACGTGCTACGAGATTTCGATTCCACCGCCGCCTTCTATGAAAGGTTGGG
CTTCGGAATCGTTTTCCGGGACGCCGGCTGGATGATCCTCCAGCGCGGGGATCTCATGCTGGAGTTCTTC
GCCCACCCCAACTTGTTTATTGCAGCTTATAATGGTTACAAATAAAGCAATAGCATCACAAATTTCACAA
ATAAAGCATTTTTTTCACTGCATTCTAGTTGTGGTTTGTCCAAACTCATCAATGTATCTTATCATGTCTG
TATACCGTCGACCTCTAGCTAGAGCTTGGCGTAATCATGGTCATAGCTGTTTCCTGTGTGAAATTGTTAT
CCGCTCACAATTCCACACAACATACGAGCCGGAAGCATAAAGTGTAAAGCCTGGGGTGCCTAATGAGTGA
GCTAACTCACATTAATTGCGTTGCGCTCACTGCCCGCTTTCCAGTCGGGAAACCTGTCGTGCCAGCTGCA
TTAATGAATCGGCCAACGCGCGGGGAGAGGCGGTTTGCGTATTGGGCGCTCTTCCGCTTCCTCGCTCACT
GACTCGCTGCGCTCGGTCGTTCGGCTGCGGCGAGCGGTATCAGCTCACTCAAAGGCGGTAATACGGTTAT
CCACAGAATCAGGGGATAACGCAGGAAAGAACATGTGAGCAAAAGGCCAGCAAAAGGCCAGGAACCGTAA
AAAGGCCGCGTTGCTGGCGTTTTTCCATAGGCTCCGCCCCCCTGACGAGCATCACAAAAATCGACGCTCA
AGTCAGAGGTGGCGAAACCCGACAGGACTATAAAGATACCAGGCGTTTCCCCCTGGAAGCTCCCTCGTGC
GCTCTCCTGTTCCGACCCTGCCGCTTACCGGATACCTGTCCGCCTTTCTCCCTTCGGGAAGCGTGGCGCT
TTCTCATAGCTCACGCTGTAGGTATCTCAGTTCGGTGTAGGTCGTTCGCTCCAAGCTGGGCTGTGTGCAC
GAACCCCCCGTTCAGCCCGACCGCTGCGCCTTATCCGGTAACTATCGTCTTGAGTCCAACCCGGTAAGAC
ACGACTTATCGCCACTGGCAGCAGCCACTGGTAACAGGATTAGCAGAGCGAGGTATGTAGGCGGTGCTAC
AGAGTTCTTGAAGTGGTGGCCTAACTACGGCTACACTAGAAGAACAGTATTTGGTATCTGCGCTCTGCTG
AAGCCAGTTACCTTCGGAAAAAGAGTTGGTAGCTCTTGATCCGGCAAACAAACCACCGCTGGTAGCGGTG
GTTTTTTTGTTTGCAAGCAGCAGATTACGCGCAGAAAAAAAGGATCTCAAGAAGATCCTTTGATCTTTTC
TACGGGGTCTGACGCTCAGTGGAACGAAAACTCACGTTAAGGGATTTTGGTCATGAGATTATCAAAAAGG
ATCTTCACCTAGATCCTTTTAAATTAAAAATGAAGTTTTAAATCAATCTAAAGTATATATGAGTAAACTT
GGTCTGACAGTTACCAATGCTTAATCAGTGAGGCACCTATCTCAGCGATCTGTCTATTTCGTTCATCCAT
AGTTGCCTGACTCCCCGTCGTGTAGATAACTACGATACGGGAGGGCTTACCATCTGGCCCCAGTGCTGCA
ATGATACCGCGAGACCCACGCTCACCGGCTCCAGATTTATCAGCAATAAACCAGCCAGCCGGAAGGGCCG
AGCGCAGAAGTGGTCCTGCAACTTTATCCGCCTCCATCCAGTCTATTAATTGTTGCCGGGAAGCTAGAGT
AAGTAGTTCGCCAGTTAATAGTTTGCGCAACGTTGTTGCCATTGCTACAGGCATCGTGGTGTCACGCTCG
TCGTTTGGTATGGCTTCATTCAGCTCCGGTTCCCAACGATCAAGGCGAGTTACATGATCCCCCATGTTGT
GCAAAAAAGCGGTTAGCTCCTTCGGTCCTCCGATCGTTGTCAGAAGTAAGTTGGCCGCAGTGTTATCACT
CATGGTTATGGCAGCACTGCATAATTCTCTTACTGTCATGCCATCCGTAAGATGCTTTTCTGTGACTGGT
GAGTACTCAACCAAGTCATTCTGAGAATAGTGTATGCGGCGACCGAGTTGCTCTTGCCCGGCGTCAATAC
GGGATAATACCGCGCCACATAGCAGAACTTTAAAAGTGCTCATCATTGGAAAACGTTCTTCGGGGCGAAA
ACTCTCAAGGATCTTACCGCTGTTGAGATCCAGTTCGATGTAACCCACTCGTGCACCCAACTGATCTTCA
GCATCTTTTACTTTCACCAGCGTTTCTGGGTGAGCAAAAACAGGAAGGCAAAATGCCGCAAAAAAGGGAA
TAAGGGCGACACGGAAATGTTGAATACTCATACTCTTCCTTTTTCAATATTATTGAAGCATTTATCAGGG
TTATTGTCTCATGAGCGGATACATATTTGAATGTATTTAGAAAAATAAACAAATAGGGGTTCCGCGCACA
TTTCCCCGAAAAG
Features (pLannotate 1.2.2; 24 found; start..end, strand, type, name):
     42..94      -  misc_feature   bom (fragment): basis of mobility region from pBR322
    249..628     +  enhancer       CMV enhancer: human cytomegalovirus immediate early enhancer
    629..832     +  promoter       CMV promoter: human cytomegalovirus (CMV) immediate early promoter
    834..853     +  promoter       PLtetO-1 promoter (fragment): modified phage lambda PL promoter with tet operator sites (Lutz and Bujard, 1997)
    855..874     +  promoter       PLtetO-1 promoter (fragment): modified phage lambda PL promoter with tet operator sites (Lutz and Bujard, 1997)
    882..915     +  promoter       TRE3GV promoter (fragment): 3rd-generation Tet-responsive promoter that can be activated by binding of Tet-On® 3G, optimized for retroviral and lentiviral vectors
   1199..1906    +  CDS            mCherry: mCherry is a basic (constitutively fluorescent) red fluorescent protein published in 2004, derived from Discosoma sp.. It is reported to be a very rapidly-maturing monomer with low acid sensitivity.
   1916..2236    +  CDS            DmrB: F36V mutant of FK506-binding protein FKBP12 binds synthetic ligands that do not bind wild-type FKBP
   2243..2563    +  CDS            DmrB: F36V mutant of FK506-binding protein FKBP12 binds synthetic ligands that do not bind wild-type FKBP
   2650..2874    +  polyA_signal   bGH poly(A) signal: bovine growth hormone polyadenylation signal
   2878..2899    +  promoter       SV40 promoter (fragment): SV40 enhancer and early promoter
   2920..3348    +  rep_origin     f1 ori (sequence partly withheld): f1 bacteriophage origin of replication; arrow indicates direction of (+) strand synthesis
   3362..3691    +  promoter       SV40 promoter: SV40 enhancer and early promoter
   3739..3786    +  promoter       EM7 promoter: synthetic bacterial promoter&nbsp
   3805..4179    +  CDS            BleoR: antibiotic-binding protein; Sh ble from Streptoalloteichus hindustanus; confers resistance to bleomycin, phleomycin, and Zeocin™
   4189..4314    +  CDS            ble (fragment): BLE_KLEPN - Experimental evidence at protein level: Swiss-Prot protein existence level 1. Binding protein with a strong affinity to the bleomycin family of antibiotics. Binds to CL990; an antimitotic-antibiotic compound. From Klebsiella pneumoniae.
   4309..4430    +  polyA_signal   SV40 poly(A) signal: SV40 polyadenylation signal
   4503..4519    -  protein_bind   lac operator: The lac repressor binds to the lac operator to inhibit transcription in E. coli. This inhibition can be relieved by adding lactose or isopropyl-β-D-thiogalactopyranoside (IPTG). lac repressor encoded by lacI
   4527..4557    -  promoter       lac promoter: promoter for the E. coli lac operon
   4572..4593    -  protein_bind   CAP binding site: CAP binding activates transcription in the presence of cAMP. E. coli catabolite activator protein
   4606..4698    -  CDS            lacI (fragment): lac repressor; lacI; The lac repressor binds to the lac operator to inhibit transcription in E. coli. This inhibition can be relieved by adding lactose or isopropyl-β-D-thiogalactopyranoside (IPTG).
   4881..5469    -  rep_origin     ori: high-copy-number ColE1/pMB1/pBR322/pUC origin of replication
   5640..6500    -  CDS            AmpR: β-lactamase; bla; confers resistance to ampicillin, carbenicillin, and related antibiotics
   6501..6605    -  promoter       AmpR promoter: bla
