[The description below was written by a language model from this plasmid's Addgene catalogue record and pLannotate feature annotations shown in this document.]
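Description:
PvLEA4_repeats_k3_26_mCh-2xFKBP (pBS1118) is a 6.6 kb mammalian expression plasmid built by Gibson cloning into a pcDNA4/TO-derived backbone that previously carried a different FKBP fusion. It is propagated in E. coli from a high-copy ColE1/pUC-type origin under ampicillin selection (AmpR with its own bla promoter). It also carries an f1 origin and small lac-region remnants typical of this vector family. For selection in mammalian cells, a BleoR (Sh ble) gene conferring Zeocin resistance is driven by the SV40 early promoter, with an EM7 promoter for bacterial expression and an SV40 polyadenylation signal.

The expression cassette uses the CMV enhancer and immediate early promoter, followed by short annotated fragments containing tet operator sequence. This is consistent with the tetracycline-repressible CMV/TO design, which is constitutive in cells lacking Tet repressor. The insert is a 351 bp sequence named PvLEA4_repeats_k3_26, attributed to the sleeping chironomid Polypedilum vanderplanki. It is not annotated in the feature table but presumably occupies the unannotated gap between the promoter and mCherry. Downstream lie mCherry and two tandem copies of DmrB, the F36V mutant of FKBP12 that binds synthetic ligands not recognised by wild-type FKBP. A bGH polyadenylation signal terminates the cassette.

A dimerizing agent brings the FKBP domains together, so the fusion protein can be cross-linked on demand while mCherry reports its localisation. The depositors used the plasmid to test for chemically inducible condensate formation in a study of extremotolerance-inspired proteins in human cells.
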