Addgene plasmid #185313: PvLEA4_repeats_k3_26_mCh-2xFKBP (pBS1118)
Purpose: For the mammalian expression of the sleeping chironomid protein PvLEA4_repeats_k3_26 attached to 2xFKBP. The FKBP can be used for inducible dimerization and condensate formation
Depositing lab: Pamela Silver. Depositing organization: Harvard Medical School. Publication: Natural and Designed Proteins Inspired by Extremotolerant Organisms Can Form Condensates and Attenuate Apoptosis in Human Cells. Veling MT, Nguyen DT, Thadani NN, Oster ME, Rollins NJ, Brock KP, Bethel NP, Lim S, Baker D, Way JC, Marks DS, Chang RL, Silver PA. ACS Synth Biol. 2022 Mar 18;11(3):1292-1302. doi: 10.1021/acssynbio.1c00572. Epub 2022 Feb 18. PubMed 35176859.
Backbone
  Vector backbone: rt44a_nCoV-N-mEGFP-2xFKBP-HA pcDNA4_TO
  Vector type: Mammalian Expression
Growth in bacteria
  Bacterial resistance: Ampicillin, 100 μg/mL
  Growth temperature: 37°C
  Growth strain: DH5alpha
  Copy number: High Copy
Gene/Insert
  Gene/Insert name: PvLEA4_repeats_k3_26
  Species: P. vanderplanki
  Insert size (bp): 351
  Cloning method: Gibson Cloning
Terms and licenses: Academic/Nonprofit Terms; Industry Terms: Not Available to Industry
Depositor comments: This plasmid encodes a protein fused to 2xFKBP. FKBP will dimerize upon exposure to a dimerization agent. We used it to test for chemically inducible condensate formation
How to cite: PvLEA4_repeats_k3_26_mCh-2xFKBP (pBS1118) was a gift from Pamela Silver (Addgene plasmid # 185313 ; http://n2t.net/addgene:185313 ; RRID:Addgene_185313)
